Addgene plasmid #239852: 12mer-FKBP
Purpose: Expresses a de novo 12mer fused to FKBP
Depositing lab: Cole DeForest. Publication: Stimuli-triggered formation of de novo-designed protein biomaterials. Gregorio NE, Li Z, Hoye JW, Baker D, DeForest CA. Cell Biomater. 2026 Jan 20;2(1):100239. doi: 10.1016/j.celbio.2025.100239. PubMed 41909827.
Backbone
  Vector backbone: pET29b
  Backbone size w/o insert (bp): 5370
  Total vector size (bp): 6342
  Vector type: Bacterial Expression
Growth in bacteria
  Bacterial resistance: Kanamycin, 50 μg/mL
  Growth temperature: 37°C
  Growth strain: DH5alpha
  Copy number: High Copy
Gene/Insert
  Gene/Insert name: 12mer-FKBP
  Species: Synthetic
  Insert size (bp): 1113
  Promoter: T7
  Tag / fusion protein: 6X His Tag (N terminal on insert)
  Cloning method: Restriction Enzyme; 5′ cloning site NdeI (not destroyed); 3′ cloning site XhoI (not destroyed)
  Sequencing primers: 5′ T7
Terms and licenses: Academic/Nonprofit Terms; Industry Terms: Not Available to Industry
How to cite: 12mer-FKBP was a gift from Cole DeForest (Addgene plasmid # 239852 ; http://n2t.net/addgene:239852 ; RRID:Addgene_239852)
