[The description below was written by a language model from this plasmid's Addgene catalogue record and pLannotate feature annotations shown in this document.]
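Description:
12mer-FKBP is a bacterial expression plasmid built on the pET29b backbone, carrying a synthetic open reading frame in which a de novo-designed protein that assembles as a 12-subunit oligomer is fused to FKBP. The insert was cloned between NdeI and XhoI sites, both retained. The plasmid replicates from a ColE1/pBR322-type origin and also carries the rop gene and bom region. The catalogue lists it as high copy, although rop normally moderates copy number. Selection is by kanamycin through the aph(3')-Ia gene, and an f1 origin is present as a standard backbone element. Short tetracycline-resistance and AmpR promoter fragments in the annotation are backbone remnants rather than functional markers.

Expression is driven by a T7 promoter with an adjacent lac operator and the T7 gene 10 ribosome binding site, ending at the T7 terminator. The plasmid-encoded lacI repressor keeps transcription off until IPTG induction in a host that supplies T7 RNA polymerase. In the feature table, human FKBP1A (FKBP12) lies at the C-terminal end of the coding region. The stretch between the ribosome binding site and FKBP is unannotated, which fits a designed sequence with no database match, and presumably encodes the 12mer component. The catalogue records an N-terminal 6xHis tag on the insert. The annotation also detects a His-tag fragment downstream of FKBP, probably the vector's C-terminal tag, but the record does not show whether it is translated.

The associated work concerns stimuli-triggered formation of protein biomaterials. This suggests the multivalent FKBP display acts as a building block for chemically induced assembly, though the record does not name the binding partner or the trigger.
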