Features (pLannotate 1.2.2; 19 found; start..end, strand, type, name):
     26..73      -  terminator     T7 terminator: transcription terminator for bacteriophage T7 RNA polymerase
     81..130     -  CDS            SET1 (fragment): solubility-enhancement tag derived from T7 phage gene 10B
    140..157     -  CDS            9xHis (fragment): 9xHis affinity tag
    167..487     -  CDS            FKBP1A: FKB1A_HUMAN - Also known as FKBP1, FKBP12. Experimental evidence at protein level: Swiss-Prot protein existence level 1. Keeps in an inactive conformation TGFBR1, the TGF-beta type I serine/threonine kinase receptor, preventing TGF-beta receptor activation in absence of ligand. Recruits SMAD7 to ACVR1B which prevents the association of SMAD2 and SMAD3 with the activin receptor complex, thereby blocking the activin signal. May modulate the RYR1 calcium channel activity. PPIases accelerate the folding of proteins. It catalyzes the cis-trans isomerization of proline imidic peptide bonds in oligop
   1275..1297    -  RBS            RBS: efficient ribosome binding site from bacteriophage T7 gene 10 (Olins and Rangwala, 1989)
   1312..1336    -  protein_bind   lac operator: The lac repressor binds to the lac operator to inhibit transcription in E. coli. This inhibition can be relieved by adding lactose or isopropyl-β-D-thiogalactopyranoside (IPTG). lac repressor encoded by lacI
   1337..1355    -  promoter       T7 promoter: promoter for bacteriophage T7 RNA polymerase
   1381..1660    +  CDS            TcR (fragment): tetracycline efflux protein; tet; confers resistance to tetracycline
   1668..1745    +  promoter       lacI promoter: lacI
   1746..2828    +  CDS            lacI: lac repressor; lacI; The lac repressor binds to the lac operator to inhibit transcription in E. coli. This inhibition can be relieved by adding lactose or isopropyl-β-D-thiogalactopyranoside (IPTG).
   2841..2862    +  protein_bind   CAP binding site: CAP binding activates transcription in the presence of cAMP. E. coli catabolite activator protein
   2877..3168    +  CDS            TcR (fragment): tetracycline efflux protein; tet; confers resistance to tetracycline
   3240..3620    -  CDS            YPB1_ECOLX: Protein predicted: Swiss-Prot protein existence level 4. From Escherichia coli.
   3637..3828    +  CDS            rop: Rop protein, which maintains plasmids at low copy number; rop
   3930..4069    +  misc_feature   bom: basis of mobility region from pBR322
   4255..4843    -  rep_origin     ori: high-copy-number ColE1/pMB1/pBR322/pUC origin of replication
   4965..5780    +  CDS            KanR: aminoglycoside phosphotransferase; aph(3')-Ia; confers resistance to kanamycin in bacteria or G418 (Geneticin®) in eukaryotes
   5789..5846    -  promoter       AmpR promoter (fragment): bla
   5899..6327    -  rep_origin     f1 ori (sequence partly withheld): f1 bacteriophage origin of replication; arrow indicates direction of (+) strand synthesis
>Addgene plasmid #239852 | 12mer-FKBP | addgene full sequence | sequence record 477741 | Addgene NGS Result
ATCCGGATATAGTTCCTCCTTTCAGCAAAAAACCCCTCAAGACCCGTTTAGAGGCCCCAAGGGGTTATGC
TAGTTATTGCTCAGCGGTGGCAGCAGCCAACTCAGCTTCCTTTCGGGCTTTGTTAGCAGCCGGATCTCAG
TGGTGGTGGTGGTGGTGCTCGAGTTATTCCAGTTTCAACAGTTCCACATCAAAAACCAGAGTCGCATGTG
GCGGAATGATACCCGGATGGCCGGTCGCACCATACGCATAATCCGGGCTAATGGTCAGTTTTGCGCGCTG
ACCCACGCTCATTTGCGCCACGCCTTCTTCCCAGCCACGAATCACTTCCTGTTTGCCCAGCATAAATTTA
AACGGTTTGTTGCGATCGCGGCTGCTATCAAACTTTTTACCGTCTTCCAACATACCGGTATAATGCACAA
CGCAGGTCTGGCCGCGTTTCGGAAACGTACGACCATCACCCGGGCTGATGGTTTCCACCTGCACACCGGA
ACCACCACTACCACCCGAACCACCGCTACCACCAGAACCGCCTTGTTTTTCCAGCGCTTTCACCACTTCT
TCGTTGCCATGTTCACGGGCCAGATCCAGCGGGGTTCTGCCATCGGAATCGCTGGTGTTTACATCTGCGC
CCGCCAGGATCAGAACCAGTACCACACGTTTATGGCCGTTTTCTGCGGCGTGGTGCAGAGGGGTGCGGCC
ATCTGAATCTTTGGCGTTGACATCCGCGCCTTTCAGCAGCAGAATCAGCACTACTTCATCATGTCCGTTT
TCCGCGGCATGGTGCAACGGGGTACGGCCATCGCTGTCTTTTTCATTAACATCGGCGCCTTTTTCGATCA
GCAGGGTCACAACTTCTGCATGACCATTTTCAGCCGCGTGATGCAGCGGTGTGCGACCGTCGCTATCCTT
TTCGTTCACATCCGCACCCGCATCGATCGCCACTTTAACCACAGCTGCAGCACCAGCTTCCGCCGCATGA
TGCAAAGGAGTGCGCCCATCACTATCTTTCGCGTTCGCATCTGCACCCTGGTTCATGGCGCTAATCGCCT
GGTTGGCCACGCTGGCTTCAATCGCTTTGACAATAACTTTAAGCACTTTCACAATGGTATCTTTATCCGG
GTTCTTTTCCAGGCGTTCCAGCATTTCTTTCAGTTCCGCCAGAATGCGAATCAGTTCAATCAGGCTATCT
TCCAGCTGTTTCAGCAGTTCCTTTTTCTTTTCTTCATCGCCCGAGCTACCGTGATGGTGATGATGATGAC
CGCGCATATGTATATCTCCTTCTTAAAGTTAAACAAAATTATTTCTAGAGGGGAATTGTTATCCGCTCAC
AATTCCCCTATAGTGAGTCGTATTAATTTCGCGGGATCGAGATCGATCTCGATCCTCTACGCCGGACGCA
TCGTGGCCGGCATCACCGGCGCCACAGGTGCGGTTGCTGGCGCCTATATCGCCGACATCACCGATGGGGA
AGATCGGGCTCGCCACTTCGGGCTCATGAGCGCTTGTTTCGGCGTGGGTATGGTGGCAGGCCCCGTGGCC
GGGGGACTGTTGGGCGCCATCTCCTTGCATGCACCATTCCTTGCGGCGGCGGTGCTCAACGGCCTCAACC
TACTACTGGGCTGCTTCCTAATGCAGGAGTCGCATAAGGGAGAGCGTCGAGATCCCGGACACCATCGAAT
GGCGCAAAACCTTTCGCGGTATGGCATGATAGCGCCCGGAAGAGAGTCAATTCAGGGTGGTGAATGTGAA
ACCAGTAACGTTATACGATGTCGCAGAGTATGCCGGTGTCTCTTATCAGACCGTTTCCCGCGTGGTGAAC
CAGGCCAGCCACGTTTCTGCGAAAACGCGGGAAAAAGTGGAAGCGGCGATGGCGGAGCTGAATTACATTC
CCAACCGCGTGGCACAACAACTGGCGGGCAAACAGTCGTTGCTGATTGGCGTTGCCACCTCCAGTCTGGC
CCTGCACGCGCCGTCGCAAATTGTCGCGGCGATTAAATCTCGCGCCGATCAACTGGGTGCCAGCGTGGTG
GTGTCGATGGTAGAACGAAGCGGCGTCGAAGCCTGTAAAGCGGCGGTGCACAATCTTCTCGCGCAACGCG
TCAGTGGGCTGATCATTAACTATCCGCTGGATGACCAGGATGCCATTGCTGTGGAAGCTGCCTGCACTAA
TGTTCCGGCGTTATTTCTTGATGTCTCTGACCAGACACCCATCAACAGTATTATTTTCTCCCATGAAGAC
GGTACGCGACTGGGCGTGGAGCATCTGGTCGCATTGGGTCACCAGCAAATCGCGCTGTTAGCGGGCCCAT
TAAGTTCTGTCTCGGCGCGTCTGCGTCTGGCTGGCTGGCATAAATATCTCACTCGCAATCAAATTCAGCC
GATAGCGGAACGGGAAGGCGACTGGAGTGCCATGTCCGGTTTTCAACAAACCATGCAAATGCTGAATGAG
GGCATCGTTCCCACTGCGATGCTGGTTGCCAACGATCAGATGGCGCTGGGCGCAATGCGCGCCATTACCG
AGTCCGGGCTGCGCGTTGGTGCGGACATCTCGGTAGTGGGATACGACGATACCGAAGACAGCTCATGTTA
TATCCCGCCGTTAACCACCATCAAACAGGATTTTCGCCTGCTGGGGCAAACCAGCGTGGACCGCTTGCTG
CAACTCTCTCAGGGCCAGGCGGTGAAGGGCAATCAGCTGTTGCCCGTCTCACTGGTGAAAAGAAAAACCA
CCCTGGCGCCCAATACGCAAACCGCCTCTCCCCGCGCGTTGGCCGATTCATTAATGCAGCTGGCACGACA
GGTTTCCCGACTGGAAAGCGGGCAGTGAGCGCAACGCAATTAATGTAAGTTAGCTCACTCATTAGGCACC
GGGATCTCGACCGATGCCCTTGAGAGCCTTCAACCCAGTCAGCTCCTTCCGGTGGGCGCGGGGCATGACT
ATCGTCGCCGCACTTATGACTGTCTTCTTTATCATGCAACTCGTAGGACAGGTGCCGGCAGCGCTCTGGG
TCATTTTCGGCGAGGACCGCTTTCGCTGGAGCGCGACGATGATCGGCCTGTCGCTTGCGGTATTCGGAAT
CTTGCACGCCCTCGCTCAAGCCTTCGTCACTGGTCCCGCCACCAAACGTTTCGGCGAGAAGCAGGCCATT
ATCGCCGGCATGGCGGCCCCACGGGTGCGCATGATCGTGCTCCTGTCGTTGAGGACCCGGCTAGGCTGGC
GGGGTTGCCTTACTGGTTAGCAGAATGAATCACCGATACGCGAGCGAACGTGAAGCGACTGCTGCTGCAA
AACGTCTGCGACCTGAGCAACAACATGAATGGTCTTCGGTTTCCGTGTTTCGTAAAGTCTGGAAACGCGG
AAGTCAGCGCCCTGCACCATTATGTTCCGGATCTGCATCGCAGGATGCTGCTGGCTACCCTGTGGAACAC
CTACATCTGTATTAACGAAGCGCTGGCATTGACCCTGAGTGATTTTTCTCTGGTCCCGCCGCATCCATAC
CGCCAGTTGTTTACCCTCACAACGTTCCAGTAACCGGGCATGTTCATCATCAGTAACCCGTATCGTGAGC
ATCCTCTCTCGTTTCATCGGTATCATTACCCCCATGAACAGAAATCCCCCTTACACGGAGGCATCAGTGA
CCAAACAGGAAAAAACCGCCCTTAACATGGCCCGCTTTATCAGAAGCCAGACATTAACGCTTCTGGAGAA
ACTCAACGAGCTGGACGCGGATGAACAGGCAGACATCTGTGAATCGCTTCACGACCACGCTGATGAGCTT
TACCGCAGCTGCCTCGCGCGTTTCGGTGATGACGGTGAAAACCTCTGACACATGCAGCTCCCGGAGACGG
TCACAGCTTGTCTGTAAGCGGATGCCGGGAGCAGACAAGCCCGTCAGGGCGCGTCAGCGGGTGTTGGCGG
GTGTCGGGGCGCAGCCATGACCCAGTCACGTAGCGATAGCGGAGTGTATACTGGCTTAACTATGCGGCAT
CAGAGCAGATTGTACTGAGAGTGCACCATTGCGGTGTGAAATACCGCACAGATGCGTAAGGAGAAAATAC
CGCATCAGGCGCTCTTCCGCTTCCTCGCTCACTGACTCGCTGCGCTCGGTCGTTCGGCTGCGGCGAGCGG
TATCAGCTCACTCAAAGGCGGTAATACGGTTATCCACAGAATCAGGGGATAACGCAGGAAAGAACATGTG
AGCAAAAGGCCAGCAAAAGGCCAGGAACCGTAAAAAGGCCGCGTTGCTGGCGTTTTTCCATAGGCTCCGC
CCCCCTGACGAGCATCACAAAAATCGACGCTCAAGTCAGAGGTGGCGAAACCCGACAGGACTATAAAGAT
ACCAGGCGTTTCCCCCTGGAAGCTCCCTCGTGCGCTCTCCTGTTCCGACCCTGCCGCTTACCGGATACCT
GTCCGCCTTTCTCCCTTCGGGAAGCGTGGCGCTTTCTCATAGCTCACGCTGTAGGTATCTCAGTTCGGTG
TAGGTCGTTCGCTCCAAGCTGGGCTGTGTGCACGAACCCCCCGTTCAGCCCGACCGCTGCGCCTTATCCG
GTAACTATCGTCTTGAGTCCAACCCGGTAAGACACGACTTATCGCCACTGGCAGCAGCCACTGGTAACAG
GATTAGCAGAGCGAGGTATGTAGGCGGTGCTACAGAGTTCTTGAAGTGGTGGCCTAACTACGGCTACACT
AGAAGGACAGTATTTGGTATCTGCGCTCTGCTGAAGCCAGTTACCTTCGGAAAAAGAGTTGGTAGCTCTT
GATCCGGCAAACAAACCACCGCTGGTAGCGGTGGTTTTTTTGTTTGCAAGCAGCAGATTACGCGCAGAAA
AAAAGGATCTCAAGAAGATCCTTTGATCTTTTCTACGGGGTCTGACGCTCAGTGGAACGAAAACTCACGT
TAAGGGATTTTGGTCATGAACAATAAAACTGTCTGCTTACATAAACAGTAATACAAGGGGTGTTATGAGC
CATATTCAACGGGAAACGTCTTGCTCTAGGCCGCGATTAAATTCCAACATGGATGCTGATTTATATGGGT
ATAAATGGGCTCGCGATAATGTCGGGCAATCAGGTGCGACAATCTATCGATTGTATGGGAAGCCCGATGC
GCCAGAGTTGTTTCTGAAACATGGCAAAGGTAGCGTTGCCAATGATGTTACAGATGAGATGGTCAGACTA
AACTGGCTGACGGAATTTATGCCTCTTCCGACCATCAAGCATTTTATCCGTACTCCTGATGATGCATGGT
TACTCACCACTGCGATCCCCGGGAAAACAGCATTCCAGGTATTAGAAGAATATCCTGATTCAGGTGAAAA
TATTGTTGATGCGCTGGCAGTGTTCCTGCGCCGGTTGCATTCGATTCCTGTTTGTAATTGTCCTTTTAAC
AGCGATCGCGTATTTCGTCTCGCTCAGGCGCAATCACGAATGAATAACGGTTTGGTTGATGCGAGTGATT
TTGATGACGAGCGTAATGGCTGGCCTGTTGAACAAGTCTGGAAAGAAATGCATAAACTTTTGCCATTCTC
ACCGGATTCAGTCGTCACTCATGGTGATTTCTCACTTGATAACCTTATTTTTGACGAGGGGAAATTAATA
GGTTGTATTGATGTTGGACGAGTCGGAATCGCAGACCGATACCAGGATCTTGCCATCCTATGGAACTGCC
TCGGTGAGTTTTCTCCTTCATTACAGAAACGGCTTTTTCAAAAATATGGTATTGATAATCCTGATATGAA
TAAATTGCAGTTTCATTTGATGCTCGATGAGTTTTTCTAAGAATTAATTCATGAGCGGATACATATTTGA
ATGTATTTAGAAAAATAAACAAATAGGGGTTCCGCGCACATTTCCCCGAAAAGTGCCACCTAAATTGTAA
GCGTTAATATTTTGTTAAAATTCGCGTTAAATTTTTGTTAAATCAGCTCATTTTTTAACCAATAGGCCGA
AATCGGCAAAATCCCTTATAAATCAAAAGAATAGACCGAGATAGGGT
[37 nt withheld, positions 5998-6034]
AAAGAACGTGGACTCCAACGTCAAAGG
[49 nt withheld, positions 6062-6110]
T
[91 nt withheld, positions 6112-6202]
G
[124 nt withheld, positions 6204-6327]
CCCATTCGCCA
